>Addgene plasmid #200887 | spike-A192 | addgene full sequence | sequence record 403706 | Addgene NGS Result
CGCGCATTGCGCCCAGCGCCATCTGATCGTTGGCAACCAGCATCGCAGTGGGAACGATGCCCTCATTCAG
CATTTGCATGGTTTGTTGAAAACCGGACATGGCACTCCAGTCGCCTTCCCGTTCCGCTATCGGCTGAATT
TGATTGCGAGTGAGATATTTATGCCAGCCAGCCAGACGCAGACGCGCCGAGACAGAACTTAATGGGCCCG
CTAACAGCGCGATTTGCTGGTGACCCAATGCGACCAGATGCTCCACGCCCAGTCGCGTACCGTCTTCATG
GGAGAAAATAATACTGTTGATGGGTGTCTGGTCAGAGACATCAAGAAATAACGCCGGAACATTAGTGCAG
GCAGCTTCCACAGCAATGGCATCCTGGTCATCCAGCGGATAGTTAATGATCAGCCCACTGACGCGTTGCG
CGAGAAGATTGTGCACCGCCGCTTTACAGGCTTCGACGCCGCTTCGTTCTACCATCGACACCACCACGCT
GGCACCCAGTTGATCGGCGCGAGATTTAATCGCCGCGACAATTTGCGACGGCGCGTGCAGGGCCAGACTG
GAGGTGGCAACGCCAATCAGCAACGACTGTTTGCCCGCCAGTTGTTGTGCCACGCGGTTGGGAATGTAAT
TCAGCTCCGCCATCGCCGCTTCCACTTTTTCCCGCGTTTTCGCAGAAACGTGGCTGGCCTGGTTCACCAC
GCGGGAAACGGTCTGATAAGAGACACCGGCATACTCTGCGACATCGTATAACGTTACTGGTTTCACATTC
ACCACCCTGAATTGACTCTCTTCCGGGCGCTATCATGCCATACCGCGAAAGGTTTTGCGCCATTCGATGG
TGTCCGGGATCTCGACGCTCTCCCTTATGCGACTCCTGCATTAGGAAGCAGCCCAGTAGTAGGTTGAGGC
CGTTGAGCACCGCCGCCGCAAGGAATGGTGCATGCAAGGAGATGGCGCCCAACAGTCCCCCGGCCACGGG
GCCTGCCACCATACCCACGCCGAAACAAGCGCTCATGAGCCCGAAGTGGCGAGCCCGATCTTCCCCATCG
GTGATGTCGGCGATATAGGCGCCAGCAACCGCACCTGTGGCGCCGGTGATGCCGGCCACGATGCGTCCGG
CGTAGAGGATCGAGATCTCGATCCCGCGAAATTAATACGACTCACTATAGGGGAATTGTGAGCGGATAAC
AATTCCCCTCTAGAAATAATTTTGTTTAACTTTAAGAAGGAGATATACATATGCGGGTGCAGCCCACCGA
ATCCATCGTGCGGTTCCCCAATATCACCAATCTGTGCCCCTTCGGCGAGGTGTTCAATGCCACCAGATTC
GCCTCTGTGTACGCCTGGAACCGGAAGCGGATCAGCAATTGCGTGGCCGACTACTCCGTGCTGTACAACT
CCGCCAGCTTCAGCACCTTCAAGTGCTACGGCGTGTCCCCTACCAAGCTGAACGACCTGTGCTTCACAAA
CGTGTACGCCGACAGCTTCGTGATCCGGGGAGATGAAGTGCGGCAGATTGCCCCTGGACAGACAGGCAAG
ATCGCCGACTACAACTACAAGCTGCCCGACGACTTCACCGGCTGTGTGATTGCCTGGAACAGCAACAACC
TGGACTCCAAAGTCGGCGGCAACTACAATTACCTGTACCGGCTGTTCCGGAAGTCCAATCTGAAGCCCTT
CGAGCGGGACATCTCCACCGAGATCTATCAGGCCGGCAGCACCCCTTGTAACGGCGTGGAAGGCTTCAAC
TGCTACTTCCCACTGCAGTCCTACGGCTTTCAGCCCACAAATGGCGTGGGCTATCAGCCCTACAGAGTGG
TGGTGCTGAGCTTCGAACTGCTGCATGCCCCTGCCACAGTGTGCGGCCCTAAGAAAAGCACCAATCTCGT
GAAGAACAAATGCGTGAACTTCGGTGTTCCGGGCGCTGGTGTACCAGGTGCAGGTGTGCCTGGTGCCGGC
GTACCTGGCGCAGGTGTCCCAGGTGCCGGTGTTCCGGGTGCTGGTGTTCCGGGCGCTGGTGTACCAGGTG
CAGGTGTGCCTGGTGCCGGCGTACCTGGCGCAGGTGTCCCAGGTGCCGGTGTTCCGGGTGCTGGTGTTCC
GGGCGCTGGTGTACCAGGTGCAGGTGTGCCTGGTGCCGGCGTACCTGGCGCAGGTGTCCCAGGTGCCGGT
GTTCCGGGTGCTGGTGTTCCGGGCGCTGGTGTACCAGGTGCAGGTGTGCCTGGTGCCGGCGTACCTGGCG
CAGGTGTCCCAGGTGCCGGTGTTCCGGGTGCTGGTGTTCCGGGCGCTGGTGTACCAGGTGCAGGTGTGCC
TGGTGCCGGCGTACCTGGCGCAGGTGTCCCAGGTGCCGGTGTTCCGGGTGCTGGTGTTCCGGGCGCTGGT
GTACCAGGTGCAGGTGTGCCTGGTGCCGGCGTACCTGGCGCAGGTGTCCCAGGTGCCGGTGTTCCGGGTG
CTGGTGTTCCGGGCGCTGGTGTACCAGGTGCAGGTGTGCCTGGTGCCGGCGTACCTGGCGCAGGTGTCCC
AGGTGCCGGTGTTCCGGGTGCTGGTGTTCCGGGCGCTGGTGTACCAGGTGCAGGTGTGCCTGGTGCCGGC
GTACCTGGCGCAGGTGTCCCAGGTGCCGGTGTTCCGGGTGCTGGTGTTCCGGGCGCTGGAGTACCAGGTG
CAGGTGTGCCTGGTGCCGGCGTACCTGGCGCAGGTGTCCCAGGTGCCGGTGTTCCGGGTGCTGGTGTTCC
GGGCGCTGGTGTACCAGGTGCAGGTGTGCCTGGTGCCGGCGTACCTGGCGCAGGTGTCCCAGGTGCCGGT
GTTCCGGGTGCTGGTGTTCCGGGCGCTGGTGTACCAGGTGCAGGTGTGCCTGGTGCCGGCGTACCTGGCG
CAGGTGTCCCAGGTGCCGGTGTTCCGGGTGCTGGTGTTCCGGGCGCTGGTGTACCAGGTGCAGGTGTGCC
TGGTGCCGGCGTACCTGGCGCAGGTGTCCCAGGTGCCGGTGTTCCGGGTGCTGGTGTTCCGGGCGCTGGT
GTACCAGGTGCAGGTGTGCCTGGTGCCGGCGTACCTGGCGCAGGTGTCCCAGGTGCCGGTGTTCCGGGTG
CTGGTGTTCCGGGCGCTGGTGTACCAGGTGCAGGTGTGCCTGGTGCCGGCGTACCTGGCGCAGGTGTCCC
AGGTGCCGGTGTTCCGGGTGCTGGTGTTCCGGGCGCTGGTGTACCAGGTGCAGGTGTGCCTGGTGCCGGC
GTACCTGGCGCAGGTGTCCCAGGTGCCGGTGTTCCGGGTGCTGGTGTTCCGGGCGCTGGTGTACCAGGTG
CAGGTGTGCCTGGTGCCGGCGTACCTGGCGCAGGTGTCCCAGGTGCCGGTGTTCCGGGTGCTGGTGTTCC
GGGCGCTGGAGTACCAGGTGCAGGTGTGCCTGGTGCCGGCGTACCTGGCGCAGGTGTCCCAGGTGCCGGT
GTTCCGGGTGCTGGTGTTCCGGGCGCTGGTGTACCAGGTGCAGGTGTGCCTGGTGCCGGCGTACCTGGCG
CAGGTGTCCCAGGTGCCGGTGTTCCGGGTGCTGGTGTTCCGGGCGCTGGTGTACCAGGTGCAGGTGTGCC
TGGTGCCGGCGTACCTGGCGCAGGTGTCCCAGGTGCCGGTGTTCCGGGTGCTGGTGTTCCGGGCGCTGGT
GTACCAGGTGCAGGTGTGCCTGGTGCCGGCGTACCTGGCGCAGGTGTCCCAGGTGCCGGTGTTCCGGGTG
CTGGTGTTCCGGGCGCTGGTGTACCAGGTGCAGGTGTGCCTGGTGCCGGCGTACCTGGCGCAGGTGTCCC
AGGTGCCGGTGTTCCGGGTGCTGGTGTTCCGGGCGCTGGTGTACCAGGTGCAGGTGTGCCTGGTGCCGGC
GTACCTGGCGCAGGTGTCCCAGGTGCCGGTGTTCCGGGTGCTGGTGTTCCGGGCGCTGGTGTACCAGGTG
CAGGTGTGCCTGGTGCCGGCGTACCTGGCGCAGGTGTCCCAGGTGCCGGTGTTCCGGGTGCTGGTGTTCC
GGGCGCTGGTGTACCAGGTGCAGGTGTGCCTGGTGCCGGCGTACCTGGCGCAGGTGTCCCAGGTGCCGGT
GTTCCGGGTGCTGGTGTTCCGGGCGCTGGAGTACCAGGTGCAGGTGTGCCTGGTGCCGGCGTACCTGGCG
CAGGTGTCCCAGGTGCCGGTGTTCCGGGTGCTGGTGTTCCGGGCGCTGGTGTACCAGGTGCAGGTGTGCC
TGGTGCCGGCGTACCTGGCGCAGGTGTCCCAGGTGCCGGTGTTCCGGGTGCTGGTGTTCCGGGCGCTGGT
GTACCAGGTGCAGGTGTGCCTGGTGCCGGCGTACCTGGCGCAGGTGTCCCAGGTGCCGGTGTTCCGGGTG
CTGGTGTTCCGGGCGCTGGTGTACCAGGTGCAGGTGTGCCTGGTGCCGGCGTACCTGGCGCAGGTGTCCC
AGGTGCCGGTGTTCCGGGTGCTGGTGTTCCGGGCGCTGGTGTACCAGGTGCAGGTGTGCCTGGTGCCGGC
GTACCTGGCGCAGGTGTCCCAGGTGCCGGTGTTCCGGGTGCTGGTGTTCCGGGCGCTGGTGTACCAGGTG
CAGGTGTGCCTGGTGCCGGCGTACCTGGCGCAGGTGTCCCAGGTGCCGGTGTTCCGGGTGCTGGTGTTCC
GGGCGCTGGTGTACCAGGTGCAGGTGTGCCTGGTGCCGGCGTACCTGGCGCAGGTGTCCCAGGTGCCGGT
GTTCCGGGTGCTGGTGTTCCGGGCGCTGGTGTACCAGGTGCAGGTGTGCCTGGTGCCGGCGTACCTGGCG
CAGGTGTCCCAGGTGCCGGTGTTCCGGGTGCTGGTTACTGATAATGATCTTCAGGATCCGAATTCGAGCT
CCGTCGACAAGCTTGCGGCCGCACTCGAGATCAAACGGGCTAGCCAGCCAGAACTCGCCCCGGAAGACCC
CGAGGATGTCGAGCACCACCACCACCACCACTGAGATCCGGCTGCTAACAAAGCCCGAAAGGAAGCTGAG
TTGGCTGCTGCCACCGCTGAGCAATAACTAGCATAACCCCTTGGGGCCTCTAAACGGGTCTTGAGGGGTT
TTTTGCTGAAAGGAGGAACTATATCCGGATTGGCGAATGGG
[124 nt withheld, positions 5082-5205]
C
[91 nt withheld, positions 5207-5297]
A
[49 nt withheld, positions 5299-5347]
CCTTTGACGTTGGAGTCCACGTTCTTT
[37 nt withheld, positions 5375-5411]
ACCCTATCTCGGTCTATTCTTTTGATTTATAAGGGATTTTGCCGATTTCGGCCTATTGGTTAAAAAATGA
GCTGATTTAACAAAAATTTAACGCGAATTTTAACAAAATATTAACGCTTACAATTTAGGTGGCACTTTTC
GGGGAAATGTGCGCGGAACCCCTATTTGTTTATTTTTCTAAATACATTCAAATATGTATCCGCTCATGAG
ACAATAACCCTGATAAATGCTTCAATAATATTGAAAAAGGAAGAGTATGAGTATTCAACATTTCCGTGTC
GCCCTTATTCCCTTTTTTGCGGCATTTTGCCTTCCTGTTTTTGCTCACCCAGAAACGCTGGTGAAAGTAA
AAGATGCTGAAGATCAGTTGGGTGCACGAGTGGGTTACATCGAACTGGATCTCAACAGCGGTAAGATCCT
TGAGAGTTTTCGCCCCGAAGAACGTTTTCCAATGATGAGCACTTTTAAAGTTCTGCTATGTGGCGCGGTA
TTATCCCGTATTGACGCCGGGCAAGAGCAACTCGGTCGCCGCATACACTATTCTCAGAATGACTTGGTTG
AGTACTCACCAGTCACAGAAAAGCATCTTACGGATGGCATGACAGTAAGAGAATTATGCAGTGCTGCCAT
AACCATGAGTGATAACACTGCGGCCAACTTACTTCTGACAACGATCGGAGGACCGAAGGAGCTAACCGCT
TTTTTGCACAACATGGGGGATCATGTAACTCGCCTTGATCGTTGGGAACCGGAGCTGAATGAAGCCATAC
CAAACGACGAGCGTGACACCACGATGCCTGCAGCAATGGCAACAACGTTGCGCAAACTATTAACTGGCGA
ACTACTTACTCTAGCTTCCCGGCAACAATTAATAGACTGGATGGAGGCGGATAAAGTTGCAGGACCACTT
CTGCGCTCGGCCCTTCCGGCTGGCTGGTTTATTGCTGATAAATCTGGAGCCGGTGAGCGTGGGTCTCGCG
GTATCATTGCAGCACTGGGGCCAGATGGTAAGCCCTCCCGTATCGTAGTTATCTACACGACGGGGAGTCA
GGCAACTATGGATGAACGAAATAGACAGATCGCTGAGATAGGTGCCTCACTGATTAAGCATTGGTAACTG
TCAGACCAAGTTTACTCATATATACTTTAGATTGATTTAAAACTTCATTTTTAATTTAAAAGGATCTAGG
TGAAGATCCTTTTTGATAATCTCATGACCAAAATCCCTTAACGTGAGTTTTCGTTCCACTGAGCGTCAGA
CCCCGTAGAAAAGATCAAAGGATCTTCTTGAGATCCTTTTTTTCTGCGCGTAATCTGCTGCTTGCAAACA
AAAAAACCACCGCTACCAGCGGTGGTTTGTTTGCCGGATCAAGAGCTACCAACTCTTTTTCCGAAGGTAA
CTGGCTTCAGCAGAGCGCAGATACCAAATACTGTCCTTCTAGTGTAGCCGTAGTTAGGCCACCACTTCAA
GAACTCTGTAGCACCGCCTACATACCTCGCTCTGCTAATCCTGTTACCAGTGGCTGCTGCCAGTGGCGAT
AAGTCGTGTCTTACCGGGTTGGACTCAAGACGATAGTTACCGGATAAGGCGCAGCGGTCGGGCTGAACGG
GGGGTTCGTGCACACAGCCCAGCTTGGAGCGAACGACCTACACCGAACTGAGATACCTACAGCGTGAGCT
ATGAGAAAGCGCCACGCTTCCCGAAGGGAGAAAGGCGGACAGGTATCCGGTAAGCGGCAGGGTCGGAACA
GGAGAGCGCACGAGGGAGCTTCCAGGGGGAAACGCCTGGTATCTTTATAGTCCTGTCGGGTTTCGCCACC
TCTGACTTGAGCGTCGATTTTTGTGATGCTCGTCAGGGGGGCGGAGCCTATGGAAAAACGCCAGCAACGC
GGCCTTTTTACGGTTCCTGGCCTTTTGCTGGCCTTTTGCTCACATGTTCTTTCCTGCGTTATCCCCTGAT
TCTGTGGATAACCGTATTACCGCCTTTGAGTGAGCTGATACCGCTCGCCGCAGCCGAACGACCGAGCGCA
GCGAGTCAGTGAGCGAGGAAGCGGAAGAGCGCCTGATGCGGTATTTTCTCCTTACGCATCTGTGCGGTAT
TTCACACCGCAATGGTGCACTCTCAGTACAATCTGCTCTGATGCCGCATAGTTAAGCCAGTATACACTCC
GCTATCGCTACGTGACTGGGTCATGGCTGCGCCCCGACACCCGCCAACACCCGCTGACGCGCCCTGACGG
GCTTGTCTGCTCCCGGCATCCGCTTACAGACAAGCTGTGACCGTCTCCGGGAGCTGCATGTGTCAGAGGT
TTTCACCGTCATCACCGAAACGCGCGAGGCAGCTGCGGTAAAGCTCATCAGCGTGGTCGTGAAGCGATTC
ACAGATGTCTGCCTGTTCATCCGCGTCCAGCTCGTTGAGTTTCTCCAGAAGCGTTAATGTCTGGCTTCTG
ATAAAGCGGGCCATGTTAAGGGCGGTTTTTTCCTGTTTGGTCACTGATGCCTCCGTGTAAGGGGGATTTC
TGTTCATGGGGGTAATGATACCGATGAAACGAGAGAGGATGCTCACGATACGGGTTACTGATGATGAACA
TGCCCGGTTACTGGAACGTTGTGAGGGTAAACAACTGGCGGTATGGATGCGGCGGGACCAGAGAAAAATC
ACTCAGGGTCAATGCCAGCGCTTCGTTAATACAGATGTAGGTGTTCCACAGGGTAGCCAGCAGCATCCTG
CGATGCAGATCCGGAACATAATGGTGCAGGGCGCTGACTTCCGCGTTTCCAGACTTTACGAAACACGGAA
ACCGAAGACCATTCATGTTGTTGCTCAGGTCGCAGACGTTTTGCAGCAGCAGTCGCTTCACGTTCGCTCG
CGTATCGGTGATTCATTCTGCTAACCAGTAAGGCAACCCCGCCAGCCTAGCCGGGTCCTCAACGACAGGA
GCACGATCATGCGCACCCGTGGGGCCGCCATGCCGGCGATAATGGCCTGCTTCTCGCCGAAACGTTTGGT
GGCGGGACCAGTGACGAAGGCTTGAGCGAGGGCGTGCAAGATTCCGAATACCGCAAGCGACAGGCCGATC
ATCGTCGCGCTCCAGCGAAAGCGGTCCTCGCCGAAAATGACCCAGAGCGCTGCCGGCACCTGTCCTACGA
GTTGCATGATAAAGAAGACAGTCATAAGTGCGGCGACGATAGTCATGCCCCGCGCCCACCGGAAGGAGCT
GACTGGGTTGAAGGCTCTCAAGGGCATCGGTCGAGATCCCGGTGCCTAATGAGTGAGCTAACTTACATTA
ATTGCGTTGCGCTCACTGCCCGCTTTCCAGTCGGGAAACCTGTCGTGCCAGCTGCATTAATGAATCGGCC
AACGCGCGGGGAGAGGCGGTTTGCGTATTGGGCGCCAGGGTGGTTTTTCTTTTCACCAGTGAGACGGGCA
ACAGCTGATTGCCCTTCACCGCCTGGCCCTGAGAGAGTTGCAGCAAGCGGTCCACGCTGGTTTGCCCCAG
CAGGCGAAAATCCTGTTTGATGGTGGTTAACGGCGGGATATAACATGAGCTGTCTTCGGTATCGTCGTAT
CCCACTACCGAGATATCCGCACCAACGCGCAGCCCGGACTCGGTAATGG
Features (pLannotate 1.2.2; 20 found; start..end, strand, type, name):
    767..844     -  promoter       lacI promoter: lacI
    852..1131    -  CDS            TcR (fragment): tetracycline efflux protein; tet; confers resistance to tetracycline
   1153..1171    +  promoter       T7 promoter: promoter for bacteriophage T7 RNA polymerase
   1172..1196    +  protein_bind   lac operator: The lac repressor binds to the lac operator to inhibit transcription in E. coli. This inhibition can be relieved by adding lactose or isopropyl-β-D-thiogalactopyranoside (IPTG). lac repressor encoded by lacI
   1211..1233    +  RBS            RBS: efficient ribosome binding site from bacteriophage T7 gene 10 (Olins and Rangwala, 1989)
   1244..1912    +  CDS            S (fragment): SPIKE_SARS2 - Experimental evidence at protein level: Swiss-Prot protein existence level 1. [Spike glycoprotein]: May down-regulate host tetherin (BST2) by lysosomal degradation, thereby counteracting its antiviral activity. From Severe acute respiratory syndrome coronavirus 2 (2019-nCoV) (SARS-CoV-2).
   4875..4907    +  CDS            HSV tag: HSV (herpes simplex virus) epitope tag
   4914..4931    +  CDS            9xHis (fragment): 9xHis affinity tag
   4941..4990    +  CDS            SET1 (fragment): solubility-enhancement tag derived from T7 phage gene 10B
   4998..5045    +  terminator     T7 terminator: transcription terminator for bacteriophage T7 RNA polymerase
   5082..5510    +  rep_origin     f1 ori (sequence partly withheld): f1 bacteriophage origin of replication; arrow indicates direction of (+) strand synthesis
   5563..5667    +  promoter       AmpR promoter: bla
   5668..6528    +  CDS            AmpR: β-lactamase; bla; confers resistance to ampicillin, carbenicillin, and related antibiotics
   6699..7287    +  rep_origin     ori: high-copy-number ColE1/pMB1/pBR322/pUC origin of replication
   7473..7612    -  misc_feature   bom: basis of mobility region from pBR322
   7714..7905    -  CDS            rop: Rop protein, which maintains plasmids at low copy number; rop
   7922..8302    +  CDS            YPB1_ECOLX: Protein predicted: Swiss-Prot protein existence level 4. From Escherichia coli.
   8374..8665    -  CDS            TcR (fragment): tetracycline efflux protein; tet; confers resistance to tetracycline
   8680..8701    -  protein_bind   CAP binding site: CAP binding activates transcription in the presence of cAMP. E. coli catabolite activator protein
   8714..766     -  CDS            lacI (across the origin): lac repressor; lacI; The lac repressor binds to the lac operator to inhibit transcription in E. coli. This inhibition can be relieved by adding lactose or isopropyl-β-D-thiogalactopyranoside (IPTG).
