[The description below was written by a language model from this plasmid's Addgene catalogue record and pLannotate feature annotations shown in this document.]
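Description:
spike-A192 is a bacterial expression plasmid of about 9 kb built on the pET-25b backbone, designed to produce a fusion protein in E. coli. It is maintained through a ColE1/pBR322-type origin accompanied by the bom and rop elements, and is selected with ampicillin via the β-lactamase gene. An f1 phage origin is also present, and remnants of the pBR322 tetracycline-resistance gene appear only as non-functional fragments. The catalogue lists the plasmid as high copy, although rop normally moderates copy number.

The roughly 3.6 kb insert was cloned between NdeI and BamHI, downstream of a T7 promoter, lac operator and the T7 gene 10 ribosome binding site. The plasmid also carries lacI, so expression depends on T7 RNA polymerase supplied by the host and can be induced with IPTG. The feature table recognises only the first ~670 bp of the open reading frame, annotated as a fragment of the SARS-CoV-2 spike glycoprotein. This indicates that a portion of spike, rather than the full-length protein, is encoded. The long stretch that follows, close to 3 kb, is unannotated. It presumably corresponds to the "A192" partner in the construct name, but the record does not define what this is. The catalogue's species entry of E. coli appears to reflect the expression host rather than the origin of the spike sequence.

Backbone-derived HSV epitope and His tag sequences lie downstream of the insert, before the T7 terminator. The record does not show whether they are translated in frame with the fusion. The associated publication concerns biomimetic SARS-CoV-2 spike protein nanoparticles, consistent with use of this plasmid to produce the recombinant spike fusion for that purpose.
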