Addgene plasmid #200887: spike-A192
Purpose: Expresses spike-A192 in E. coli bacterial cells
Depositing lab: Andrew MacKay. Depositing organization: University of Southern California. Publication: Biomimetic SARS-CoV-2 Spike Protein Nanoparticles. Phan A, Avila H, MacKay JA. Biomacromolecules. 2023 Mar 31. doi: 10.1021/acs.biomac.2c01465. PubMed 37001147.
Backbone
  Vector backbone: pET-25b
  Backbone size w/o insert (bp): 5476
  Total vector size (bp): 9034
  Vector type: Bacterial Expression
Growth in bacteria
  Bacterial resistance: Ampicillin, 100 μg/mL
  Growth temperature: 37°C
  Growth strain: DH5alpha
  Growth instructions: 16 hours
  Copy number: High Copy
Gene/Insert
  Gene/Insert name: spike-A192
  Species: E. coli
  Insert size (bp): 3558
  Entrez Gene: S (a.k.a. GU280_gp02, spike glycoprotein)
  Promoter: T7
  Cloning method: Restriction Enzyme; 5′ cloning site NdeI (not destroyed); 3′ cloning site BamHI (not destroyed)
  Sequencing primers: 5′ T7; 3′ T7-term
Terms and licenses: Academic/Nonprofit Terms; Industry Terms: Not Available to Industry
How to cite: spike-A192 was a gift from Andrew MacKay (Addgene plasmid # 200887 ; http://n2t.net/addgene:200887 ; RRID:Addgene_200887)
