>Addgene plasmid #200887 | spike-A192 | depositor partial sequence | sequence record 389613 | Primers: T7 (for forward sequencing) and T7-term (for reverse sequencing)
ATGCGGGTGCAGCCCACCGAATCCATCGTGCGGTTCCCCAATATCACCAATCTGTGCCCCTTCGGCGAGG
TGTTCAATGCCACCAGATTCGCCTCTGTGTACGCCTGGAACCGGAAGCGGATCAGCAATTGCGTGGCCGA
CTACTCCGTGCTGTACAACTCCGCCAGCTTCAGCACCTTCAAGTGCTACGGCGTGTCCCCTACCAAGCTG
AACGACCTGTGCTTCACAAACGTGTACGCCGACAGCTTCGTGATCCGGGGAGATGAAGTGCGGCAGATTG
CCCCTGGACAGACAGGCAAGATCGCCGACTACAACTACAAGCTGCCCGACGACTTCACCGGCTGTGTGAT
TGCCTGGAACAGCAACAACCTGGACTCCAAAGTCGGCGGCAACTACAATTACCTGTACCGGCTGTTCCGG
AAGTCCAATCTGAAGCCCTTCGAGCGGGACATCTCCACCGAGATCTATCAGGCCGGCAGCACCCCTTGTA
ACGGCGTGGAAGGCTTCAACTGCTACTTCCCACTGCAGTCCTACGGCTTTCAGCCCACAAATGGCGTGGG
CTATCAGCCCTACAGAGTGGTGGTGCTGAGCTTCGAACTGCTGCATGCCCCTGCCACAGTGTGCGGCCCT
AAGAAAAGCACCAATCTCGTGAAGAACAAATGCGTGAACTTCGGTGTTCCGGGCGCTGGAGTACCAGGTG
CAGGTGTGCCTGGTGCCGGCGTACCTGGCGCAGGTGTCCCAGGTGCCGGTGTTCCGGGTGCTGGTGTTCC
GGGCGCTGGTGTACCAGGTGCAGGTGTGCCTGGTGCCGGCGTACCTGGCGCAGGTGTCCCAGGTGCCGGT
GTTCCGGGTGCTGGTGTTCCGGGCGCTGGTGTACCAGGTGCAGGTGTGCCTGGTGCCGGCGTACCTGGCG
CAGGTGTCCCAGGTGCCGGTGTTCCGGGTGCTGGTGTTCCGGGCGCTGGTGTACCAGGTGCAGGTGTGCC
TGGTGCCGGCGTACCTGGCGCAGGTGTCCCAGGTGCCGGTGTTCCGGGTGCTGGTGTTCCGGGCGCTGGT
GTACCAGGTGCAGGTGTGCCTGGTGCCGGCGTACCTGGCGCAGGTGTCCCAGGTGCCGGTGTTCCGGGTG
CTGGTGTTCCGGGCGCTGGTGTACCAGGTGCAGGTGTGCCTGGTGCCGGCGTACCTGGCGCAGGTGTCCC
AGGTGCCGGTGTTCCGGGTGCTGGTGTTCCGGGCGCTGGTGTACCAGGTGCAGGTGTGCCTGGTGCCGGC
GTACCTGGCGCAGGTGTCCCAGGTGCCGGTGTTCCGGGTGCTGGTGTTCCGGGCGCTGGTGTACCAGGTG
CAGGTGTGCCTGGTGCCGGCGTACCTGGCGCAGGTGTCCCAGGTGCCGGTGTTCCGGGTGCTGGTGTTCC
GGGCGCTGGAGTACCAGGTGCAGGTGTGCCTGGTGCCGGCGTACCTGGCGCAGGTGTCCCAGGTGCCGGT
GTTCCGGGTGCTGGTGTTCCGGGCGCTGGTGTACCAGGTGCAGGTGTGCCTGGTGCCGGCGTACCTGGCG
CAGGTGTCCCAGGTGCCGGTGTTCCGGGTGCTGGTGTTCCGGGCGCTGGTGTACCAGGTGCAGGTGTGCC
TGGTGCCGGCGTACCTGGCGCAGGTGTCCCAGGTGCCGGTGTTCCGGGTGCTGGTGTTCCGGGCGCTGGT
GTACCAGGTGCAGGTGTGCCTGGTGCCGGCGTACCTGGCGCAGGTGTCCCAGGTGCCGGTGTTCCGGGTG
CTGGTGTTCCGGGCGCTGGTGTACCAGGTGCAGGTGTGCCTGGTGCCGGCGTACCTGGCGCAGGTGTCCC
AGGTGCCGGTGTTCCGGGTGCTGGTGTTCCGGGCGCTGGTGTACCAGGTGCAGGTGTGCCTGGTGCCGGC
GTACCTGGCGCAGGTGTCCCAGGTGCCGGTGTTCCGGGTGCTGGTGTTCCGGGCGCTGGTGTACCAGGTG
CAGGTGTGCCTGGTGCCGGCGTACCTGGCGCAGGTGTCCCAGGTGCCGGTGTTCCGGGTGCTGGTGTTCC
GGGCGCTGGTGTACCAGGTGCAGGTGTGCCTGGTGCCGGCGTACCTGGCGCAGGTGTCCCAGGTGCCGGT
GTTCCGGGTGCTGGTGTTCCGGGCGCTGGAGTACCAGGTGCAGGTGTGCCTGGTGCCGGCGTACCTGGCG
CAGGTGTCCCAGGTGCCGGTGTTCCGGGTGCTGGTGTTCCGGGCGCTGGTGTACCAGGTGCAGGTGTGCC
TGGTGCCGGCGTACCTGGCGCAGGTGTCCCAGGTGCCGGTGTTCCGGGTGCTGGTGTTCCGGGCGCTGGT
GTACCAGGTGCAGGTGTGCCTGGTGCCGGCGTACCTGGCGCAGGTGTCCCAGGTGCCGGTGTTCCGGGTG
CTGGTGTTCCGGGCGCTGGTGTACCAGGTGCAGGTGTGCCTGGTGCCGGCGTACCTGGCGCAGGTGTCCC
AGGTGCCGGTGTTCCGGGTGCTGGTGTTCCGGGCGCTGGTGTACCAGGTGCAGGTGTGCCTGGTGCCGGC
GTACCTGGCGCAGGTGTCCCAGGTGCCGGTGTTCCGGGTGCTGGTGTTCCGGGCGCTGGTGTACCAGGTG
CAGGTGTGCCTGGTGCCGGCGTACCTGGCGCAGGTGTCCCAGGTGCCGGTGTTCCGGGTGCTGGTGTTCC
GGGCGCTGGTGTACCAGGTGCAGGTGTGCCTGGTGCCGGCGTACCTGGCGCAGGTGTCCCAGGTGCCGGT
GTTCCGGGTGCTGGTGTTCCGGGCGCTGGTGTACCAGGTGCAGGTGTGCCTGGTGCCGGCGTACCTGGCG
CAGGTGTCCCAGGTGCCGGTGTTCCGGGTGCTGGTGTTCCGGGCGCTGGAGTACCAGGTGCAGGTGTGCC
TGGTGCCGGCGTACCTGGCGCAGGTGTCCCAGGTGCCGGTGTTCCGGGTGCTGGTGTTCCGGGCGCTGGT
GTACCAGGTGCAGGTGTGCCTGGTGCCGGCGTACCTGGCGCAGGTGTCCCAGGTGCCGGTGTTCCGGGTG
CTGGTGTTCCGGGCGCTGGTGTACCAGGTGCAGGTGTGCCTGGTGCCGGCGTACCTGGCGCAGGTGTCCC
AGGTGCCGGTGTTCCGGGTGCTGGTGTTCCGGGCGCTGGTGTACCAGGTGCAGGTGTGCCTGGTGCCGGC
GTACCTGGCGCAGGTGTCCCAGGTGCCGGTGTTCCGGGTGCTGGTGTTCCGGGCGCTGGTGTACCAGGTG
CAGGTGTGCCTGGTGCCGGCGTACCTGGCGCAGGTGTCCCAGGTGCCGGTGTTCCGGGTGCTGGTGTTCC
GGGCGCTGGTGTACCAGGTGCAGGTGTGCCTGGTGCCGGCGTACCTGGCGCAGGTGTCCCAGGTGCCGGT
GTTCCGGGTGCTGGTGTTCCGGGCGCTGGTGTACCAGGTGCAGGTGTGCCTGGTGCCGGCGTACCTGGCG
CAGGTGTCCCAGGTGCCGGTGTTCCGGGTGCTGGTGTTCCGGGCGCTGGTGTACCAGGTGCAGGTGTGCC
TGGTGCCGGCGTACCTGGCGCAGGTGTCCCAGGTGCCGGTGTTCCGGGTGCTGGTTAC
